>Addgene plasmid #121836 | KL001: pMAGIC (R4-R3) NLS-(SrfI/PmeI)-NLS-VPR | addgene full sequence | sequence record 237390 | Addgene NGS Result
CTTTCCTGCGTTATCCCCTGATTCTGTGGATAACCGTATTACCGCCTTTGAGTGAGCTGATACCGCTCGC
CGCAGCCGAACGACCGAGCGCAGCGAGTCAGTGAGCGAGGAAGCGGAAGAGCGCCCAATACGCAAACCGC
CTCTCCCCGCGCGTTGGCCGATTCATTAATGCAGCTGGCACGACAGGTTTCCCGACTGGAAAGCGGGCAG
TGAGCGCAACGCAATTAATACGCGTACCGCTAGCCAGGAAGAGTTTGTAGAAACGCAAAAAGGCCATCCG
TCAGGATGGCCTTCTGCTTAGTTTGATGCCTGGCAGTTTATGGCGGGCGTCCTGCCCGCCACCCTCCGGG
CCGTTGCTTCACAACGTTCAAATCCGCTCCCGGCGGATTTGTCCTACTCAGGAGAGCGTTCACCGACAAA
CAACAGATAAAACGAAAGGCCCAGTCTTCCGACTGAGCCTTTCGTTTTATTTGATGCCTGGCAGTTCCCT
ACTCTCGCGTTAACGCTAGCATGGATGTTTTCCCAGTCACGACGTTGTAAAACGACGGCCAGTCTTAAGC
TCGGGCCCCTACAGGTCACTAATACCATCTAAGTAGTTGATTCATAGTGACTGGATATGTTGTGTTTTAC
AGTATTATGTAGTCTGTTTTTTATGCAAAATCTAATTTAATATATTGATATTTATATCATTTTACGTTTC
TCGTTCAACTTTTCTATACAAAGTTGCCACCATGGCCCCAAAGAAGAAGCGGAAGGTCGGTATCCACGGA
GTCCCAGCAGCCCGGGCGAGACCATGCTCGCGGTCTCAGTTTAAACGGCCGGCAGCCACGAAGAAGGCCG
GCCAGGCAAAAAAGAAAAAGGGATCCGAGGCCAGCGGTTCCGGACGGGCTGACGCATTGGACGATTTTGA
TCTGGATATGCTGGGAAGTGACGCCCTCGATGATTTTGACCTTGACATGCTTGGTTCGGATGCCCTTGAT
GACTTTGACCTCGACATGCTCGGCAGTGACGCCCTTGATGATTTCGACCTGGACATGCTGATTAACTCTA
GAAGTTCCGGATCTCCGAAAAAGAAACGCAAAGTTGGTAGCCAGTACCTGCCCGACACCGACGACCGGCA
CCGGATCGAGGAAAAGCGGAAGCGGACCTACGAGACATTCAAGAGCATCATGAAGAAGTCCCCCTTCAGC
GGCCCCACCGACCCTAGACCTCCACCTAGAAGAATCGCCGTGCCCAGCAGATCCAGCGCCAGCGTGCCAA
AACCTGCCCCCCAGCCTTACCCCTTCACCAGCAGCCTGAGCACCATCAACTACGACGAGTTCCCTACCAT
GGTGTTCCCCAGCGGCCAGATCTCTCAGGCCTCTGCTCTGGCTCCAGCCCCTCCTCAGGTGCTGCCTCAG
GCTCCTGCTCCTGCACCAGCTCCAGCCATGGTGTCTGCACTGGCTCAGGCACCAGCACCCGTGCCTGTGC
TGGCTCCTGGACCTCCACAGGCTGTGGCTCCACCAGCCCCTAAACCTACACAGGCCGGCGAGGGCACACT
GTCTGAAGCTCTGCTGCAGCTGCAGTTCGACGACGAGGATCTGGGAGCCCTGCTGGGAAACAGCACCGAT
CCTGCCGTGTTCACCGACCTGGCCAGCGTGGACAACAGCGAGTTCCAGCAGCTGCTGAACCAGGGCATCC
CTGTGGCCCCTCACACCACCGAGCCCATGCTGATGGAATACCCCGAGGCCATCACCCGGCTCGTGACAGG
CGCTCAGAGGCCTCCTGATCCAGCTCCTGCCCCTCTGGGAGCACCAGGCCTGCCTAATGGACTGCTGTCT
GGCGACGAGGACTTCAGCTCTATCGCCGATATGGATTTCTCAGCCTTGCTGGGCTCTGGCAGCGGCAGCC
GGGATTCCAGGGAAGGGATGTTTTTGCCGAAGCCTGAGGCCGGCTCCGCTATTAGTGACGTGTTTGAGGG
CCGCGAGGTGTGCCAGCCAAAACGAATCCGGCCATTTCATCCTCCAGGAAGTCCATGGGCCAACCGCCCA
CTCCCCGCCAGCCTCGCACCAACACCAACCGGTCCAGTACATGAGCCAGTCGGGTCACTGACCCCGGCAC
CAGTCCCTCAGCCACTGGATCCAGCGCCCGCAGTGACTCCCGAGGCCAGTCACCTGTTGGAGGATCCCGA
TGAAGAGACGAGCCAGGCTGTCAAAGCCCTTCGGGAGATGGCCGATACTGTGATTCCCCAGAAGGAAGAG
GCTGCAATCTGTGGCCAAATGGACCTTTCCCATCCGCCCCCAAGGGGCCATCTGGATGAGCTGACAACCA
CACTTGAGTCCATGACCGAGGATCTGAACCTGGACTCACCCCTGACCCCGGAATTGAACGAGATTCTGGA
TACCTTCCTGAACGACGAGTGCCTCTTGCATGCCATGCATATCAGCACAGGACTGTCCATCTTCGACACA
TCTCTGTTTGGAGCAACTTTGTATAATAAAGTTGAACGAGAAACGTAAAATGATATAAATATCAATATAT
TAAATTAGATTTTGCATAAAAAACAGACTACATAATACTGTAAAACACAACATATCCAGTCACTATGAAT
CAACTACTTAGATGGTATTAGTGACCTGTACTGCAGGGCGGCCGCGATATCCCCTATAGTGAGTCGTATT
ACATGGTCATAGCTGTTTCCTGGCAGCTCTGGCCCGTGTCTCAAAATCTCTGATGTTACATTGCACAAGA
TAAAAATATATCATCATGAACAATAAAACTGTCTGCTTACATAAACAGTAATACAAGGGGTGTTATGAGC
CATATTCAACGGGAAACGTCGAGGCCGCGATTAAATTCCAACATGGATGCTGATTTATATGGGTATAAAT
GGGCTCGCGATAATGTCGGGCAATCAGGTGCGACAATCTATCGCTTGTATGGGAAGCCCGATGCGCCAGA
GTTGTTTCTGAAACATGGCAAAGGTAGCGTTGCCAATGATGTTACAGATGAGATGGTCAGACTAAACTGG
CTGACGGAATTTATGCCTCTTCCGACCATCAAGCATTTTATCCGTACTCCTGATGATGCATGGTTACTCA
CCACTGCGATCCCCGGAAAAACAGCATTCCAGGTATTAGAAGAATATCCTGATTCAGGTGAAAATATTGT
TGATGCGCTGGCAGTGTTCCTGCGCCGGTTGCATTCGATTCCTGTTTGTAATTGTCCTTTTAACAGCGAT
CGCGTATTTCGTCTCGCTCAGGCGCAATCACGAATGAATAACGGTTTGGTTGATGCGAGTGATTTTGATG
ACGAGCGTAATGGCTGGCCTGTTGAACAAGTCTGGAAAGAAATGCATAAACTTTTGCCATTCTCACCGGA
TTCAGTCGTCACTCATGGTGATTTCTCACTTGATAACCTTATTTTTGACGAGGGGAAATTAATAGGTTGT
ATTGATGTTGGACGAGTCGGAATCGCAGACCGATACCAGGATCTTGCCATCCTATGGAACTGCCTCGGTG
AGTTTTCTCCTTCATTACAGAAACGGCTTTTTCAAAAATATGGTATTGATAATCCTGATATGAATAAATT
GCAGTTTCATTTGATGCTCGATGAGTTTTTCTAATCAGAATTGGTTAATTGGTTGTAACACTGGCAGAGC
ATTACGCTGACTTGACGGGACGGCGCAAGCTCATGACCAAAATCCCTTAACGTGAGTTACGCGTCGTTCC
ACTGAGCGTCAGACCCCGTAGAAAAGATCAAAGGATCTTCTTGAGATCCTTTTTTTCTGCGCGTAATCTG
CTGCTTGCAAACAAAAAAACCACCGCTACCAGCGGTGGTTTGTTTGCCGGATCAAGAGCTACCAACTCTT
TTTCCGAAGGTAACTGGCTTCAGCAGAGCGCAGATACCAAATACTGTTCTTCTAGTGTAGCCGTAGTTAG
GCCACCACTTCAAGAACTCTGTAGCACCGCCTACATACCTCGCTCTGCTAATCCTGTTACCAGTGGCTGC
TGCCAGTGGCGATAAGTCGTGTCTTACCGGGTTGGACTCAAGACGATAGTTACCGGATAAGGCGCAGCGG
TCGGGCTGAACGGGGGGTTCGTGCACACAGCCCAGCTTGGAGCGAACGACCTACACCGAACTGAGATACC
TACAGCGTGAGCTATGAGAAAGCGCCACGCTTCCCGAAGGGAGAAAGGCGGACAGGTATCCGGTAAGCGG
CAGGGTCGGAACAGGAGAGCGCACGAGGGAGCTTCCAGGGGGAAACGCCTGGTATCTTTATAGTCCTGTC
GGGTTTCGCCACCTCTGACTTGAGCGTCGATTTTTGTGATGCTCGTCAGGGGGGCGGAGCCTATGGAAAA
ACGCCAGCAACGCGGCCTTTTTACGGTTCCTGGCCTTTTGCTGGCCTTTTGCTCACATGTT
Features (pLannotate 1.2.2; 14 found; start..end, strand, type, name):
    121..213     +  CDS            lacI (fragment): lac repressor; lacI; The lac repressor binds to the lac operator to inhibit transcription in E. coli. This inhibition can be relieved by adding lactose or isopropyl-β-D-thiogalactopyranoside (IPTG).
    268..295     -  terminator     rrnB T2 terminator: transcription terminator T2 from the E. coli rrnB gene
    427..470     +  terminator     rrnB T1 terminator: Escherichia coli rrnB; transcription terminator T1 from the E. coli rrnB gene
    517..553     -  CDS            lacZα (fragment): LacZα fragment of β-galactosidase; lacZ fragment
    603..722     -  protein_bind   attR1: mutant version of attR; recombination site for the Gateway® LR reaction LR Clonase™
    706..726     -  protein_bind   attB4: mutant version of attB; core recombination site for the Gateway® BP reaction BP Clonase™
    817..860     +  CDS            nucleoplasmin NLS (fragment): bipartite nuclear localization signal from nucleoplasmin
   1011..1027    +  CDS            VP96 (fragment): 6 tandem repeats of the minimal activation domain of herpes simplex virus VP16 (Cheng et al., 2013)
   1092..1871    +  CDS            RELA (fragment): TF65_HUMAN - Also known as NFKB3. Experimental evidence at protein level: Swiss-Prot protein existence level 1. NF-kappa-B is a pleiotropic transcription factor present in almost all cell types and is the endpoint of a series of signal transduction events that are initiated by a vast array of stimuli related to many biological processes such as inflammation, immunity, differentiation, cell growth, tumorigenesis and apoptosis. NF-kappa-B is a homo- or heterodimeric complex formed by the Rel-like domain- containing proteins RELA/p65, RELB, NFKB1/p105, NFKB1/p50, REL and NFKB2/p52. The heterodime
   1890..2459    +  CDS            Rta AD: transcriptional activation domain from the human herpesvirus 4 (Epstein-Barr virus) replication and transcription activator Rta/BRLF1 (Hardwick et al., 1992; Chavez et al., 2015)
   2464..2587    +  protein_bind   attR3: mutant version of attR; recombination site for the Gateway® LR reaction LR Clonase™
   2643..2661    -  promoter       T7 promoter: promoter for bacteriophage T7 RNA polymerase
   2795..3604    +  CDS            KanR: aminoglycoside phosphotransferase; aph(3')-Ia; confers resistance to kanamycin in bacteria or G418 (Geneticin®) in eukaryotes
   3751..4339    +  rep_origin     ori: high-copy-number ColE1/pMB1/pBR322/pUC origin of replication
