[The description below was written by a language model from this plasmid's Addgene catalogue record and pLannotate feature annotations shown in this document.]
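Description:
KL001: pMAGIC (R4-R3) NLS-(SrfI/PmeI)-NLS-VPR is a Gateway entry plasmid from the pMAGIC modular cloning platform, built on the Invitrogen pDONR221 P4r-P3r backbone and listed as an empty backbone. It is maintained in E. coli through a high-copy ColE1/pUC-type origin and selected with kanamycin via the aph(3')-Ia resistance gene. The annotated sequence (about 4.4 kb) also shows typical donor-vector features: rrnB T1 and T2 terminators upstream of the cassette to insulate it from read-through transcription, a T7 promoter on the far side, and short lacI and lacZα remnants that appear to be backbone fragments rather than functional genes.

The synthetic insert of roughly 1.7 kb sits between R4-type and R3-type recombination sites (annotated by the software as attR1/attB4 and attR3), which allow it to be combined with other pMAGIC entry modules in a multisite LR reaction. It is an open scaffold made up of a nuclear localization signal, a stuffer bounded by unique SrfI and PmeI sites, a second NLS, and the tripartite VPR transcriptional activator. The feature table detects a nucleoplasmin-type bipartite NLS fragment, followed by VP16-derived repeats (VP64), the human RELA/p65 activation region and the Epstein-Barr virus Rta activation domain. According to the depositor, VPR was PCR-amplified from another deposited plasmid.

No promoter driving the fusion is annotated within the cassette, and the record does not say where one comes from. The intended use is to replace the SrfI/PmeI fragment with a dCas9 variant of choice, producing an NLS-dCas9-NLS-VPR entry clone for assembly into pMAGIC vectors for dCas9-based gene activation and epigenome editing.
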