Addgene plasmid #121836: KL001: pMAGIC (R4-R3) NLS-(SrfI/PmeI)-NLS-VPR
Purpose: (Empty Backbone) pMAGIC R4-R3 entry plasmid, contains 2x NLS/VPR scaffold enabling addition of dCas9 mutants into pMAGIC. dCas9 can be inserted via unique SrfI/PmeI restriction sites
Depositing lab: Christopher Newgard. Depositing organization: Duke University. Publication: Creation of versatile cloning platforms for transgene expression and dCas9-based epigenome editing. Haldeman JM, Conway AE, Arlotto ME, Slentz DH, Muoio DM, Becker TC, Newgard CB. Nucleic Acids Res. 2018 Dec 27. pii: 5264291. doi: 10.1093/nar/gky1286. PubMed 30590691.
Backbone
  Vector backbone: pDONR221 P4r-P3r
  Backbone manufacturer: Invitrogen
  Backbone size (bp): 2664
  Vector type: Synthetic Biology ; pMAGIC Gateway Entry Plasmid
Growth in bacteria
  Bacterial resistance: Kanamycin, 50 μg/mL
  Growth temperature: 37°C
  Growth strain: DH5alpha
  Copy number: High Copy
Gene/Insert
  Gene/Insert name: 2x NLS/VPR (open)
  Species: Synthetic
  Insert size (bp): 1737
  Cloning method: Gateway Cloning
  Sequencing primers: 5′ M13F; 3′ M13R
Terms and licenses: Academic/Nonprofit Terms; Industry Terms: Not Available to Industry
Depositor comments: SrfI/PmeI fragment can be replaced with dCas9 variant. VPR PCR'd from Addgene #68495
How to cite: KL001: pMAGIC (R4-R3) NLS-(SrfI/PmeI)-NLS-VPR was a gift from Christopher Newgard (Addgene plasmid # 121836 ; http://n2t.net/addgene:121836 ; RRID:Addgene_121836)
